Addgene plasmid #132228: pDONR221_SLC50A1
Purpose: Gateway entry clone with codon-optimized ORF sequence for subcloning into custom expression vectors
Depositing lab: RESOLUTE Consortium & Giulio Superti-Furga. Depositing organization: CeMM Research Center for Molecular Medicine. Publication: The RESOLUTE consortium: unlocking SLC transporters for drug discovery. Superti-Furga G, Lackner D, Wiedmer T, Ingles-Prieto A, Barbosa B, Girardi E, Goldmann U, Gurtl B, Klavins K, Klimek C, Lindinger S, Lineiro-Retes E, Muller AC, Onstein S, Redinger G, Reil D, Sedlyarov V, Wolf G, Crawford M, Everley R, ... Steppan CM. Nat Rev Drug Discov. 2020 Jul;19(7):429-430. doi: 10.1038/d41573-020-00056-6. PubMed 32265506.
Backbone
  Vector backbone: pDONR221
  Backbone manufacturer: Thermo Fisher Scientific
  Backbone size w/o insert (bp): 2550
  Vector type: Mammalian Expression
Growth in bacteria
  Bacterial resistance: Kanamycin, 50 μg/mL
  Growth temperature: 37°C
  Growth strain: Stbl3
  Copy number: High Copy
Gene/Insert
  Gene/Insert name: SLC50A1 (alt name: SCP, RP11-540D14.5, slv, RZPDo834D038D, HsSWEET1, SWEET1, RAG1AP1)
  Species: H. sapiens (human)
  Insert size (bp): 663
  Entrez Gene: SLC50A1 (a.k.a. RP11-540D14.5, HsSWEET1, RAG1AP1, SCP, SWEET1, slv)
  Cloning method: Gateway Cloning
  Sequencing primers: 5′ M13-fwd; 3′ M13-rev
Terms and licenses: Academic/Nonprofit Terms; Industry Terms
Depositor comments: For more information on the full Resolute plasmid collection, please see www.addgene.org/depositor-collections/re-solute/. Please provide your feedback on this plasmid to the RESOLUTE consortium by filling out their RESOLUTE repository feedback form: https://forms.office.com/Pages/ResponsePage.aspx?id=0e05yklzmkS7rjFGQL4N7z4feCLQvEJAmVcOCM_u885UN1JJRko0Ukg4TVQwNTZLOUxPQVJWT1NHUCQlQCN0PWcu
How to cite: pDONR221_SLC50A1 was a gift from RESOLUTE Consortium & Giulio Superti-Furga (Addgene plasmid # 132228 ; http://n2t.net/addgene:132228 ; RRID:Addgene_132228)
