[The description below was written by a language model from this plasmid's Addgene catalogue record and pLannotate feature annotations shown in this document.]
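Description:
pDONR221_SLC50A1 is a Gateway entry clone built on the pDONR221 backbone, carrying a codon-optimized open reading frame for human SLC50A1 (also known as SWEET1 or RAG1AP1), a solute carrier that mediates sugar transport across membranes. The sequenced plasmid is about 3.2 kb and is propagated in E. coli through a high-copy ColE1/pUC-type origin, with selection by a kanamycin resistance gene (aminoglycoside phosphotransferase). Although the catalogue lists the vector type as mammalian expression, the feature table shows no eukaryotic promoter or polyadenylation signal, so the plasmid is a shuttle for the ORF rather than an expression construct in its own right.

The 663 bp SLC50A1 coding sequence sits between attL1 and attL2 sites, the recombination sites used in the Gateway LR reaction. Incubation with LR Clonase and a destination vector carrying attR sites transfers the ORF directionally into that vector, which then supplies the promoter, tags and selection markers. Upstream of the cassette, rrnB T1 and T2 transcription terminators shield the insert from read-through transcription in bacteria. A T7 promoter lies downstream of attL2 on the opposite strand, pointing back toward the insert. The short lacI and lacZα fragments annotated near the terminators appear to be backbone remnants with no functional role. No tags or reporters are annotated on the ORF, and the record does not state whether a stop codon is present. M13 forward and reverse primer sites flank the cassette for sequence verification. The plasmid belongs to a consortium collection of solute carrier clones intended for subcloning transporter ORFs into custom expression vectors for drug-discovery research.
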