Features (pLannotate 1.2.2; 10 found; start..end, strand, type, name):
    121..213     +  CDS            lacI (fragment): lac repressor; lacI; The lac repressor binds to the lac operator to inhibit transcription in E. coli. This inhibition can be relieved by adding lactose or isopropyl-β-D-thiogalactopyranoside (IPTG).
    268..295     -  terminator     rrnB T2 terminator: transcription terminator T2 from the E. coli rrnB gene
    427..470     +  terminator     rrnB T1 terminator: Escherichia coli rrnB; transcription terminator T1 from the E. coli rrnB gene
    517..553     -  CDS            lacZα (fragment): LacZα fragment of β-galactosidase; lacZ fragment
    569..668     +  protein_bind   attL1: mutant version of attL; recombination site for the Gateway® LR reaction LR Clonase™
    674..1336    +  CDS            SLC50A1: SWET1_HUMAN - Also known as RAG1AP1, SCP. Experimental evidence at protein level: Swiss-Prot protein existence level 1. Mediates sugar transport across membranes. May stimulate V(D)J recombination by the activation of RAG1. From Homo sapiens (Human).
   1338..1437    -  protein_bind   attL2: mutant version of attL; recombination site for the Gateway® LR reaction LR Clonase™
   1455..1473    -  promoter       T7 promoter: promoter for bacteriophage T7 RNA polymerase
   1607..2416    +  CDS            KanR: aminoglycoside phosphotransferase; aph(3')-Ia; confers resistance to kanamycin in bacteria or G418 (Geneticin®) in eukaryotes
   2563..3151    +  rep_origin     ori: high-copy-number ColE1/pMB1/pBR322/pUC origin of replication
>Addgene plasmid #132228 | pDONR221_SLC50A1 | addgene full sequence | sequence record 262702 | Addgene NGS Result
CTTTCCTGCGTTATCCCCTGATTCTGTGGATAACCGTATTACCGCCTTTGAGTGAGCTGATACCGCTCGC
CGCAGCCGAACGACCGAGCGCAGCGAGTCAGTGAGCGAGGAAGCGGAAGAGCGCCCAATACGCAAACCGC
CTCTCCCCGCGCGTTGGCCGATTCATTAATGCAGCTGGCACGACAGGTTTCCCGACTGGAAAGCGGGCAG
TGAGCGCAACGCAATTAATACGCGTACCGCTAGCCAGGAAGAGTTTGTAGAAACGCAAAAAGGCCATCCG
TCAGGATGGCCTTCTGCTTAGTTTGATGCCTGGCAGTTTATGGCGGGCGTCCTGCCCGCCACCCTCCGGG
CCGTTGCTTCACAACGTTCAAATCCGCTCCCGGCGGATTTGTCCTACTCAGGAGAGCGTTCACCGACAAA
CAACAGATAAAACGAAAGGCCCAGTCTTCCGACTGAGCCTTTCGTTTTATTTGATGCCTGGCAGTTCCCT
ACTCTCGCGTTAACGCTAGCATGGATGTTTTCCCAGTCACGACGTTGTAAAACGACGGCCAGTCTTAAGC
TCGGGCCCCAAATAATGATTTTATTTTGACTGATAGTGACCTGTTCGTTGCAACACATTGATGAGCAATG
CTTTTTTATAATGCCAACTTTGTACAAAAAAGCAGGCTCCACCATGGAGGCCGGCGGCTTTCTGGACAGC
CTGATCTACGGCGCCTGCGTGGTGTTTACACTGGGCATGTTCTCTGCCGGCCTGAGCGACCTGCGGCACA
TGAGAATGACCAGGTCCGTGGATAACGTGCAGTTCCTGCCCTTTCTGACCACAGAGGTGAACAATCTGGG
CTGGCTGTCTTACGGCGCCCTGAAGGGCGATGGCATCCTGATCGTGGTGAATACAGTGGGCGCCGCCCTG
CAGACCCTGTATATCCTGGCCTACCTGCACTATTGCCCTCGGAAGAGAGTGGTGCTGCTGCAGACCGCCA
CACTGCTGGGCGTGCTGCTGCTGGGATACGGATATTTCTGGCTGCTGGTGCCAAACCCTGAGGCAAGGCT
GCAGCAGCTGGGCCTGTTTTGTTCCGTGTTCACCATCTCCATGTACCTGTCTCCTCTGGCCGACCTGGCC
AAAGTGATCCAGACCAAGAGCACACAGTGCCTGTCCTATCCACTGACCATCGCCACACTGCTGACCAGCG
CCTCCTGGTGTCTGTACGGCTTTAGGCTGCGCGACCCATATATCATGGTGTCTAACTTCCCCGGCATCGT
GACAAGCTTCATCCGCTTTTGGCTGTTCTGGAAGTACCCCCAGGAGCAGGATCGGAATTATTGGCTGCTG
CAGACCGACCCAGCTTTCTTGTACAAAGTTGGCATTATAAGAAAGCATTGCTTATCAATTTGTTGCAACG
AACAGGTCACTATCAGTCAAAATAAAATCATTATTTGCCATCCAGCTGATATCCCCTATAGTGAGTCGTA
TTACATGGTCATAGCTGTTTCCTGGCAGCTCTGGCCCGTGTCTCAAAATCTCTGATGTTACATTGCACAA
GATAAAAATATATCATCATGAACAATAAAACTGTCTGCTTACATAAACAGTAATACAAGGGGTGTTATGA
GCCATATTCAACGGGAAACGTCGAGGCCGCGATTAAATTCCAACATGGATGCTGATTTATATGGGTATAA
ATGGGCTCGCGATAATGTCGGGCAATCAGGTGCGACAATCTATCGCTTGTATGGGAAGCCCGATGCGCCA
GAGTTGTTTCTGAAACATGGCAAAGGTAGCGTTGCCAATGATGTTACAGATGAGATGGTCAGACTAAACT
GGCTGACGGAATTTATGCCTCTTCCGACCATCAAGCATTTTATCCGTACTCCTGATGATGCATGGTTACT
CACCACTGCGATCCCCGGAAAAACAGCATTCCAGGTATTAGAAGAATATCCTGATTCAGGTGAAAATATT
GTTGATGCGCTGGCAGTGTTCCTGCGCCGGTTGCATTCGATTCCTGTTTGTAATTGTCCTTTTAACAGCG
ATCGCGTATTTCGTCTCGCTCAGGCGCAATCACGAATGAATAACGGTTTGGTTGATGCGAGTGATTTTGA
TGACGAGCGTAATGGCTGGCCTGTTGAACAAGTCTGGAAAGAAATGCATAAACTTTTGCCATTCTCACCG
GATTCAGTCGTCACTCATGGTGATTTCTCACTTGATAACCTTATTTTTGACGAGGGGAAATTAATAGGTT
GTATTGATGTTGGACGAGTCGGAATCGCAGACCGATACCAGGATCTTGCCATCCTATGGAACTGCCTCGG
TGAGTTTTCTCCTTCATTACAGAAACGGCTTTTTCAAAAATATGGTATTGATAATCCTGATATGAATAAA
TTGCAGTTTCATTTGATGCTCGATGAGTTTTTCTAATCAGAATTGGTTAATTGGTTGTAACACTGGCAGA
GCATTACGCTGACTTGACGGGACGGCGCAAGCTCATGACCAAAATCCCTTAACGTGAGTTACGCGTCGTT
CCACTGAGCGTCAGACCCCGTAGAAAAGATCAAAGGATCTTCTTGAGATCCTTTTTTTCTGCGCGTAATC
TGCTGCTTGCAAACAAAAAAACCACCGCTACCAGCGGTGGTTTGTTTGCCGGATCAAGAGCTACCAACTC
TTTTTCCGAAGGTAACTGGCTTCAGCAGAGCGCAGATACCAAATACTGTTCTTCTAGTGTAGCCGTAGTT
AGGCCACCACTTCAAGAACTCTGTAGCACCGCCTACATACCTCGCTCTGCTAATCCTGTTACCAGTGGCT
GCTGCCAGTGGCGATAAGTCGTGTCTTACCGGGTTGGACTCAAGACGATAGTTACCGGATAAGGCGCAGC
GGTCGGGCTGAACGGGGGGTTCGTGCACACAGCCCAGCTTGGAGCGAACGACCTACACCGAACTGAGATA
CCTACAGCGTGAGCTATGAGAAAGCGCCACGCTTCCCGAAGGGAGAAAGGCGGACAGGTATCCGGTAAGC
GGCAGGGTCGGAACAGGAGAGCGCACGAGGGAGCTTCCAGGGGGAAACGCCTGGTATCTTTATAGTCCTG
TCGGGTTTCGCCACCTCTGACTTGAGCGTCGATTTTTGTGATGCTCGTCAGGGGGGCGGAGCCTATGGAA
AAACGCCAGCAACGCGGCCTTTTTACGGTTCCTGGCCTTTTGCTGGCCTTTTGCTCACATGTT
