>Addgene plasmid #132228 | pDONR221_SLC50A1 | depositor partial sequence | sequence record 253856 | Codon-optimized ORF of SLC50A1
ATGGAGGCCGGCGGCTTTCTGGACAGCCTGATCTACGGCGCCTGCGTGGTGTTTACACTGGGCATGTTCT
CTGCCGGCCTGAGCGACCTGCGGCACATGAGAATGACCAGGTCCGTGGATAACGTGCAGTTCCTGCCCTT
TCTGACCACAGAGGTGAACAATCTGGGCTGGCTGTCTTACGGCGCCCTGAAGGGCGATGGCATCCTGATC
GTGGTGAATACAGTGGGCGCCGCCCTGCAGACCCTGTATATCCTGGCCTACCTGCACTATTGCCCTCGGA
AGAGAGTGGTGCTGCTGCAGACCGCCACACTGCTGGGCGTGCTGCTGCTGGGATACGGATATTTCTGGCT
GCTGGTGCCAAACCCTGAGGCAAGGCTGCAGCAGCTGGGCCTGTTTTGTTCCGTGTTCACCATCTCCATG
TACCTGTCTCCTCTGGCCGACCTGGCCAAAGTGATCCAGACCAAGAGCACACAGTGCCTGTCCTATCCAC
TGACCATCGCCACACTGCTGACCAGCGCCTCCTGGTGTCTGTACGGCTTTAGGCTGCGCGACCCATATAT
CATGGTGTCTAACTTCCCCGGCATCGTGACAAGCTTCATCCGCTTTTGGCTGTTCTGGAAGTACCCCCAG
GAGCAGGATCGGAATTATTGGCTGCTGCAGACC
